>Addgene plasmid #23560 | pDONR223-FASTKD5 | depositor partial sequence | sequence record 10765 | Author sequence
ATGGCAGCTACTCTCAAGTCATTAAAACTTGTAAGATACCGAGCATTTTGCAGTCCTTCTGCCTTTGGTG
CAGTCCGAAGTGTGTCATACTGGAATGTGAGCAGCACACAGCATGGGGGACAGGACCCTCCAGAACACAT
TAGCCTCTGCCATTCTGCCAAAAAAGTTAAGAACATATGTAGCACCTTCTCTTCTCGGAGAATCCTGACA
ACCAGCAGTGCCCACCCAGGTTTGGAATTCAGCAAGACTTCTTCCTCTAAGGCCAGTACATTGCAGCTGG
GCTCACCCAGGGCCACAGGAGTTGATGAAGAGGACGTAGAAGTGTTTGATTCCTTTGAAAACATGCGAGT
TTTCCTACAGCTAAGACCAGAATACCGTGTTCACAGCTATAATGCATCTGAGACTTCTCAGCTCCTGTCT
GTTTCAGAAGGTGAACTAATTTTGCACAAAGTCAGAGTTAATCAAAATAATCTCCAGGCTCAAGTCATTG
TTGATTATTTGTGTAAGCTGAGCTCTTTGCCTGCAGAGCAGCATCCTGTCTTGCTGGGCAGTACCAGCTT
TGCTCTGCTCTGCCAGCTGAGTGTGAAGAAGATACAGCTCTTTGATACCCAAGATCTGATCAATGTTTTG
AAAGCTTTTGTCATTTTAGGAATCCCTCACTCCCATTCAATGCTAGATGTGTATGAGACCAAGTGTTGCC
ATCAGGTATGGGAGATGAATATGGATCAGCTCCTTTTGGTGGCTGATCTCTGGAGGTACTTAGGCCGCAA
AGTACCTAGGTTTTTAAACATTTTTTCTAGTTATCTTAATTTGCACTGGAAGGATCTATCCTTGTCTCAG
CTAGTTCACTTAATTTATGTTATAGGTGAAAATCGTCAGGTATCCCAGGACCTAATGCAAAAATTGGAAT
CATTGATCCTTAAATATATAGATTTGATCAATTTGGAGGAGGTTGGTACCATCTGTTTGGGGTTCTTTAA
ATCAAGTACTAATCTCTCTGAATTTGTCATGCGGAAAATTGGAGACTTGGCTTGTGCTAACATTCAGCAT
CTGAGTAGTCGCTCCTTAGTGAATATTGTTAAAATGTTCCGTTTCACTCACGTGGATCACATCAATTTCA
TGAAGCAGATTGGAGAGATAGCTCCTCAGCGAATTCCTTCCCTGGGAGTTCAAGGTGTCATGCACCTGAC
TCTTTACTGCTCGGCCTTACGCTTCCTGAATGAAGGAGTAATGAATGCAGTGGCTGCGTCTTTGCCTCCT
AGAGTGGCACACTGTCGAAGTAAAGATGTTGCCAAGATTCTGTGGTCATTTGGAACTCTGAATTATAAGC
CACCCAATGCAGAAGAATTTTACTCCAGCCTGATAAGTGAGATTCACAGAAAGATGCCTGAATTCAACCA
GTACCCAGAACACCTGCCCACCTGCCTGCTGGGCCTGGCATTTTTGGAGTACTTTCCTGTAGAGTTAATT
GATTTCGCTCTCAGTCCAGGGTTTGTCAGGTTAGCTCAGGAGAGAACTAAGTTTGACCTCCTTAAGGAAC
TATATACCCTCGATGGTACAGTTGGCATTGAGTGTCCAGATTACAGAGGCAATCGTCTTAGTACTCACCT
TCAGCAAGAGGGGTCTGAATTGCTGTGGTATTTAGCAGAGAAGGATATGAATTCAAAGCCTGAATTCTTA
GAAACTGTCTTTTTACTGGAGACCATGCTGGGGGGGCCCCAGTACGTCAAGCACCATATGATTTTGCCTC
ATACCCGATCTTCTGACTTAGAGGTCCAGCTTGATGTTAACCTGAAGCCATTACCATTTAATAGAGAAGC
CACGCCGGCTGAAAATGTAGCCAAATTAAGGCTTGAGCATGTGGGAGTCAGCCTTACAGATGATTTGATG
AATAAGTTACTAAAAGGGAAAGCAAGAGGACATTTCCAGGGCAAAACTGAGTCAGAGCCTGGGCAGCAGC
CCATGGAGTTGGAGAATAAGGCAGCTGTACCTCTGGGGGGCTTCCTTTGCAATGTAGCAGATAAATCAGG
GGCCATGGAGATGGCTGGCCTGTGCCCCGCAGCCTGCATGCAGACCCCAAGAATGAAGCTGGCTGTTCAG
TTCACAAACAGGAACCAGTATTGCTATGGCTCCAGGGATCTCCTTGGACTGCACAATATGAAGAGGCGGC
AGCTGGCTCGGCTTGGCTACCGTGTGGTAGAGTTATCCTACTGGGAATGGCTCCCACTACTGAAACGAAC
TCGCTTAGAAAAGTTGGCGTTTCTTCATGAGAAAGTATTCACCTCTGCTCTCTGA
