>Addgene plasmid #23560 | pDONR223-FASTKD5 | addgene partial sequence | sequence record 29434 | 23560 with M13pUC-fwd
CAATAATGATTTTATTTTGACTGATAGTGACCTGTTCGTTGCAACAAATTGATGAGCAATGCTTTTTTAT
AATGCCAACTTTGTACAAAAAAGTTGGCATGGCAGCTACTCTCAAGTCATTAAAACTTGTAAGATACCGA
GCATTTTGCAGTCCTTCTGCCTTTGGTGCAGTCCGAAGTGTGTCATACTGGAATGTGAGCAGCACACAGC
ATGGGGGACAGGACCCTCCAGAACACATTAGCCTCTGCCATTCTGCCAAAAAAGTTAAGAACATATGTAG
CACCTTCTCTTCTCGGAGAATCCTGACAACCAGCAGTGCCCACCCAGGTTTGGAATTCAGCAAGACTTCT
TCCTCTAAGGCCAGTACATTGCAGCTGGGCTCACCCAGGGCCACAGGAGTTGATGAAGAGGACGTAGAAG
TGTTTGATTCCTTTGAAAACATGCGAGTTTTCCTACAGCTAAGACCAGAATACCGTGTTCACAGCTATAA
TGCATCTGA
