[The description below was written by a language model from this plasmid's Addgene catalogue record.]
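Description:
pDONR223-FASTKD5 is a Gateway entry-type clone built in the pDONR223 donor vector backbone (listed at about 5 kb without insert), carrying the human FASTKD5 (FAST kinase domains 5) open reading frame as an insert of roughly 2.3 kb. It is a bacterial shuttle and storage plasmid rather than an expression vector. It is maintained at high copy in E. coli and selected with spectinomycin. The record does not include a feature table, so the origin of replication, the exact recombination sites flanking the ORF and any other backbone elements are not itemised. As a product of Gateway cloning into a donor vector, the insert would be expected to sit between attL-type sites that permit LR recombination into destination vectors. M13 forward and reverse priming sites flank the insert and are used to sequence it.

The ORF was deliberately cloned without a stop codon. This "open" configuration lets the coding sequence be transferred in frame into a destination vector that supplies a C-terminal epitope tag of choice together with a stop codon. The record lists no mammalian promoter, and the depositors state that the plasmid should not be transfected directly. Instead they point to a companion set of four custom lentiviral destination vectors (pLX301 to pLX304), obtained separately, for expressing these ORFs in mammalian cells. The clone belongs to a kit-format ORF collection associated with a published study of resistance to RAF inhibition through reactivation of the MAP kinase pathway. Its typical use is as a source clone for generating tagged FASTKD5 expression constructs for gain-of-function experiments.
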