Addgene plasmid #23560: pDONR223-FASTKD5
Depositing lab: William Hahn & David Root. Depositing organization: Dana-Farber Cancer Institute. Publication: COT drives resistance to RAF inhibition through MAP kinase pathway reactivation. Johannessen CM, Boehm JS, Kim SY, Thomas SR, Wardwell L, Johnson LA, Emery CM, Stransky N, Cogdill AP, Barretina J, Caponigro G, Hieronymus H, Murray RR, Salehi-Ashtiani K, Hill DE, Vidal M, Zhao JJ, Yang X, Alkan O, Kim S, Harris JL, Wilson CJ, Myer VE, Finan PM, Root DE, Roberts TM, Golub T, Flaherty KT, Dummer R, Weber BL, Sellers WR, Schlegel R, Wargo JA, Hahn WC, Garraway LA. Nature. 2010 Dec 16;468(7326):968-72. doi: 10.1038/nature09627 PubMed 21107320.
Backbone
  Vector backbone: pDONR223
  Backbone manufacturer: Invitrogen
  Backbone size w/o insert (bp): 5005
  Vector type: Gateway Donor vector
Growth in bacteria
  Bacterial resistance: Spectinomycin, 50 μg/mL
  Growth temperature: 37°C
  Growth strain: DH5alpha
  Copy number: High Copy
Gene/Insert
  Gene/Insert name: FASTKD5 (alt name: FAST kinase domains 5;FASTKD5)
  Species: H. sapiens (human)
  Insert size (bp): 2295
  Entrez Gene: FASTKD5 (a.k.a. dJ1187M17.5)
  Cloning method: Gateway Cloning
  Sequencing primers: 5′ M13pUC-fwd; 3′ M13rev
Terms and licenses: Academic/Nonprofit Terms; Industry Terms: Not Available to Industry
Depositor comments: The ORF has no Stop codon. This design enables easy recombination into a destination vector to add an epitope tag of choice and Stop codon to the ORF. Do NOT use this plasmid directly for transfections. A set of 4 custom lentiviral vectors is available ( pLX301 (http://www.addgene.org/25895/) , pLX302 (http://www.addgene.org/25896/) , pLX303 (http://www.addgene.org/25897/) , pLX304 (http://www.addgene.org/25890/) ) to be used to express these ORFs in mammalian cells. These plasmids are not included in the kit and must be ordered separately.
How to cite: pDONR223-FASTKD5 was a gift from William Hahn & David Root (Addgene plasmid # 23560 ; http://n2t.net/addgene:23560 ; RRID:Addgene_23560)
